Addgene plasmid #32464: pTorPE-GEX-GECO1
Depositing lab: Robert Campbell. Depositing organization: University of Alberta. Publication: An Expanded Palette of Genetically Encoded Ca2+ Indicators. Zhao Y, Araki S, Wu J, Teramoto T, Chang YF, Nakano M, Abdelfattah AS, Fujiwara M, Ishihara T, Nagai T, Campbell RE. Science. 2011 Sep 30;333(6051):1888-91. doi: 10.1126/science.1208592 PubMed 21903779.
Backbone
  Vector backbone: Customized Vector
  Backbone size w/o insert (bp): 4200
  Vector type: Bacterial Expression ; Lab constructed
Growth in bacteria
  Bacterial resistance: Ampicillin, 100 μg/mL
  Growth temperature: 37°C
  Growth strain: DH10B
  Copy number: Low Copy
Gene/Insert
  Gene/Insert name: GEX-GECO1.0 (alt name: excitation ratiometric genetically encoded Ca2+-indicators for optical imaging)
  Species: synthetic construct
  Insert size (bp): 1251
  Mutation: GCaMP3 K69E/K119I/L173Q/T223S/F315L/F368L/L372Q/K380N/S404G/E430V
  GenBank ID: JN258410
  Tag / fusion protein: 6 His tag (N terminal on insert); Modified TorA MNNNDLFQASRRRFLAQLG[G to S]LT[V to D]AG[M to T]LGPSLLTPRRATAAQAATDAS. (N terminal on backbone)
  Cloning method: Restriction Enzyme; 5′ cloning site XbaI (not destroyed); 3′ cloning site HindIII (not destroyed)
  Sequencing primers: 5′ ATGCCATAGCATTTTTATCC; 3′ GATTTAATCTGTATCAGG
Terms and licenses: Academic/Nonprofit Terms; Industry Terms: Not Available to Industry
Depositor comments: The vector is modified from pBAD/ His B (Invitrogen).
How to cite: pTorPE-GEX-GECO1 was a gift from Robert Campbell (Addgene plasmid # 32464 ; http://n2t.net/addgene:32464 ; RRID:Addgene_32464)
