[The description below was written by a language model from this plasmid's Addgene catalogue record and pLannotate feature annotations shown in this document.]
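Description:
pTorPE-GEX-GECO1 is a lab-constructed bacterial expression plasmid, derived from pBAD/His B, that produces the calcium indicator GEX-GECO1 in E. coli and directs it to the periplasm. The full sequence record is 5,474 nt. Propagation relies on a ColE1/pBR322-type origin accompanied by the pBR322 bom region. The feature annotation labels this origin generically as high copy and finds only a short fragment of rop, while the catalogue entry lists the plasmid as low copy. Selection is by ampicillin through the β-lactamase gene driven by its own promoter.

Expression is controlled by the araBAD promoter together with the divergently transcribed araC regulator, so transcription is induced by L-arabinose. Downstream of the promoter lies a fragment of E. coli torA encoding a modified TorA signal peptide carrying three substitutions. TorA leaders normally route folded proteins through the twin-arginine translocation pathway, which fits the export purpose implied by the vector name. This leader is fused in frame to a 6xHis tag and the GEX-GECO1.0 coding sequence, cloned between XbaI and HindIII sites that remain intact. The annotation software calls the insert a GCaMP6f fragment, reflecting sequence similarity. According to the record it is a synthetic GCaMP3 derivative bearing ten point mutations that give an excitation-ratiometric Ca2+ response. The rrnB T1 and T2 terminators, preceded by a 5S rRNA segment from the same operon, end transcription.

The construct comes from work that expanded the colour and ratiometric palette of genetically encoded Ca2+ indicators. It is suited to inducible bacterial production of the sensor and to His-tag purification. The record does not spell out other applications.
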