Features (pLannotate 1.2.2; 12 found; start..end, strand, type, name):
      1..285     +  promoter       araBAD promoter: araBAD; promoter of the L-arabinose operon of E. coli; the araC regulatory gene is transcribed in the opposite direction (Guzman et al., 1995)
    343..480     +  CDS            torA (fragment): TORA_ECOLI - Experimental evidence at protein level: Swiss-Prot protein existence level 1. Reduces trimethylamine-N-oxide (TMAO) into trimethylamine; an anaerobic reaction coupled to energy-yielding reactions. From Escherichia coli (strain K12).
    487..1834    +  CDS            GCaMP6f (fragment): improved fluorescent protein-based calcium sensor (Chen et al., 2013)
   1926..2041    +  ncRNA          5S rRNA: Accession: RF00001 - 5S ribosomal RNA
   2045..2131    +  terminator     rrnB T1 terminator: Escherichia coli rrnB; transcription terminator T1 from the E. coli rrnB gene
   2223..2250    +  terminator     rrnB T2 terminator: transcription terminator T2 from the E. coli rrnB gene
   2269..2360    +  promoter       AmpR promoter: bla
   2361..3221    +  CDS            AmpR: β-lactamase; bla; confers resistance to ampicillin, carbenicillin, and related antibiotics
   3392..3980    +  rep_origin     ori: high-copy-number ColE1/pMB1/pBR322/pUC origin of replication
   4166..4306    -  misc_feature   bom: basis of mobility region from pBR322
   4408..4448    -  CDS            rop (fragment): Rop protein, which maintains plasmids at low copy number; rop
   4570..5448    -  CDS            araC: L-arabinose regulatory protein; araC
>Addgene plasmid #32464 | pTorPE-GEX-GECO1 | depositor full sequence | sequence record 37236 | pTorPE-GEX-GECO1 sequence 5474 bps
AAGAAACCAATTGTCCATATTGCATCAGACATTGCCGTCACTGCGTCTTTTACTGGCTCTTCTCGCTAAC
CAAACCGGTAACCCCGCTTATTAAAAGCATTCTGTAACAAAGCGGGACCAAAGCCATGACAAAAACGCGT
AACAAAAGTGTCTATAATCACGGCAGAAAAGTCCACATTGATTATTTGCACGGCGTCACACTTTGCTATG
CCATAGCATTTTTATCCATAAGATTAGCGGATCCTACCTGACGCTTTTTATCGCAACTCTCTACTGTTTC
TCCATACCCGTTTTTTGGGCTAACAGGAGGAATTAACCATGGGTTTAAAGAGGAGAAAGGTCATGAACAA
TAACGATCTCTTTCAGGCATCACGTCGGCGTTTTCTGGCACAACTCGGCAGCTTAACCGACGCCGGGACG
CTGGGGCCGTCATTGTTAACGCCGCGACGTGCGACTGCGGCGCAAGCGGCGACTGACGCTTCTAGAGGTT
CTCATCATCATCATCATCATGGTATGGCTAGCATGACTGGTGGACAGCAAATGGGTCGGGATCTGTACGA
CGATGATGATAAGGATCTCGCCACAATGGTCGACTCATCACGTCGTAAGTGGAATAAGACAGGTCACGCA
GTCAGAGCTATAGGTCGGCTGAGCTCACTCGAGAACGTCTATATCAAGGCCGACGAGCAGAAGAACGGCA
TCAAGGCGAACTTCAAGATCCGCCACAACATCGAGGACGGCGGCGTGCAGCTCGCCTACCACTACCAGCA
GAACACCCCCATCGGCGACGGCCCCGTGCTGCTGCCCGACAACCACTACCTGAGCGTGCAGTCCATACTT
TCGAAAGACCCCAACGAGAAGCGTGATCACATGGTCCTGCTGGAGTTCGTGACCGCCGCCGGGATCACTC
TCGGCATGGACGAGCTGTACAAGGGCGGTACCGGAGGGAGCATGGTGAGCAAGGGCGAGGAGCTGTTCAC
CGGGGTGGTGCCCATCCAGGTCGAGCTGGACGGCGACGTAAACGGCCACAAGTTCAGCGTGTCCGGCGAG
GGTGAGGGCGATGCCACCTACGGCAAGCTGACCCTGAAGTTCATCTGCACCACCGGCAAGCTGCCCGTGC
CCTGGCCCACCCTCGTGACCACCCTGTCCTATGGCGTGCAGTGCTTCAGCCGCTACCCCGACCACATGAA
GCAGCACGACTTCTTCAAGTCCGCCATGCCCGAAGGCTACATCCAGGAGCGCACCATCTTCTTCAAGGAC
GACGGCAACTACAAGACCCGCGCCGAGGTGAAGTTCGAGGGCGACACCCTGGTGAACCGCATCGAGCTGA
AGGGCATCGACTTCAAGGAGGACGGCAACATCCTGGGGCACAAGCTGGAGTACAACACGCGTGACCAACT
GACTGAAGAGCAGATCGCAGAACTTAAAGAGGCTTTCTCCCTATTTGACAAGGACGGGGATGGGACGATA
ACAACCAAGGAGCTGGGGACGGTGATGCGGTCTCTGGGGCAGAACCCCACAGAAGCAGAGCTGCAGGACA
TGATCAATGAAGTAGATGCCGACGGTGACGGCACAATCGACCTCCCTGAGTTCCAGACAATGATGGCAAG
AAAAATGAATGACACAGACAGTGAAGAGGAAATTAGAGAAGCGTTCCGTGTGTTTGATAAGGACGGCAAT
GGCTACATCGGCGCAGCAGAGCTTCGCCACGTGATGACAAACCTTGGAGAGAAGTTAACAGATGAAGAGG
TAGATGAAATGATCAGGGTAGCAGACATCGATGGGGATGGTCAGGTAAACTACGAAGAGTTTGTACAAAT
GATGACAGCGAAGTAGAAGCTTGGCTGTTTTGGCGGATGAGAGAAGATTTTCAGCCTGATACAGATTAAA
TCAGAACGCAGAAGCGGTCTGATAAAACAGAATTTGCCTGGCGGCAGTAGCGCGGTGGTCCCACCTGACC
CCATGCCGAACTCAGAAGTGAAACGCCGTAGCGCCGATGGTAGTGTGGGGTCTCCCCATGCGAGAGTAGG
GAACTGCCAGGCATCAAATAAAACGAAAGGCTCAGTCGAAAGACTGGGCCTTTCGTTTTATCTGTTGTTT
GTCGGTGAACGCTCTCCTGAGTAGGACAAATCCGCCGGGAGCGGATTTGAACGTTGCGAAGCAACGGCCC
GGAGGGTGGCGGGCAGGACGCCCGCCATAAACTGCCAGGCATCAAATTAAGCAGAAGGCCATCCTGACGG
ATGGCCTTTTTGCGTTTCTACAAACTCTTTTGTTTATTTTTCTAAATACATTCAAATATGTATCCGCTCA
TGAGACAATAACCCTGATAAATGCTTCAATAATATTGAAAAAGGAAGAGTATGAGTATTCAACATTTCCG
TGTCGCCCTTATTCCCTTTTTTGCGGCATTTTGCCTTCCTGTTTTTGCTCACCCAGAAACGCTGGTGAAA
GTAAAAGATGCTGAAGATCAGTTGGGTGCACGAGTGGGTTACATCGAACTGGATCTCAACAGCGGTAAGA
TCCTTGAGAGTTTTCGCCCCGAAGAACGTTTTCCAATGATGAGCACTTTTAAAGTTCTGCTATGTGGCGC
GGTATTATCCCGTGTTGACGCCGGGCAAGAGCAACTCGGTCGCCGCATACACTATTCTCAGAATGACTTG
GTTGAGTACTCACCAGTCACAGAAAAGCATCTTACGGATGGCATGACAGTAAGAGAATTATGCAGTGCTG
CCATAACCATGAGTGATAACACTGCGGCCAACTTACTTCTGACAACGATCGGAGGACCGAAGGAGCTAAC
CGCTTTTTTGCACAACATGGGGGATCATGTAACTCGCCTTGATCGTTGGGAACCGGAGCTGAATGAAGCC
ATACCAAACGACGAGCGTGACACCACGATGCCTGTAGCAATGGCAACAACGTTGCGCAAACTATTAACTG
GCGAACTACTTACTCTAGCTTCCCGGCAACAATTAATAGACTGGATGGAGGCGGATAAAGTTGCAGGACC
ACTTCTGCGCTCGGCCCTTCCGGCTGGCTGGTTTATTGCTGATAAATCTGGAGCCGGTGAGCGTGGGTCT
CGCGGTATCATTGCAGCACTGGGGCCAGATGGTAAGCCCTCCCGTATCGTAGTTATCTACACGACGGGGA
GTCAGGCAACTATGGATGAACGAAATAGACAGATCGCTGAGATAGGTGCCTCACTGATTAAGCATTGGTA
ACTGTCAGACCAAGTTTACTCATATATACTTTAGATTGATTTAAAACTTCATTTTTAATTTAAAAGGATC
TAGGTGAAGATCCTTTTTGATAATCTCATGACCAAAATCCCTTAACGTGAGTTTTCGTTCCACTGAGCGT
CAGACCCCGTAGAAAAGATCAAAGGATCTTCTTGAGATCCTTTTTTTCTGCGCGTAATCTGCTGCTTGCA
AACAAAAAAACCACCGCTACCAGCGGTGGTTTGTTTGCCGGATCAAGAGCTACCAACTCTTTTTCCGAAG
GTAACTGGCTTCAGCAGAGCGCAGATACCAAATACTGTCCTTCTAGTGTAGCCGTAGTTAGGCCACCACT
TCAAGAACTCTGTAGCACCGCCTACATACCTCGCTCTGCTAATCCTGTTACCAGTGGCTGCTGCCAGTGG
CGATAAGTCGTGTCTTACCGGGTTGGACTCAAGACGATAGTTACCGGATAAGGCGCAGCGGTCGGGCTGA
ACGGGGGGTTCGTGCACACAGCCCAGCTTGGAGCGAACGACCTACACCGAACTGAGATACCTACAGCGTG
AGCTATGAGAAAGCGCCACGCTTCCCGAAGGGAGAAAGGCGGACAGGTATCCGGTAAGCGGCAGGGTCGG
AACAGGAGAGCGCACGAGGGAGCTTCCAGGGGGAAACGCCTGGTATCTTTATAGTCCTGTCGGGTTTCGC
CACCTCTGACTTGAGCGTCGATTTTTGTGATGCTCGTCAGGGGGGCGGAGCCTATGGAAAAACGCCAGCA
ACGCGGCCTTTTTACGGTTCCTGGCCTTTTGCTGGCCTTTTGCTCACATGTTCTTTCCTGCGTTATCCCC
TGATTCTGTGGATAACCGTATTACCGCCTTTGAGTGAGCTGATACCGCTCGCCGCAGCCGAACGACCGAG
CGCAGCGAGTCAGTGAGCGAGGAAGCGGAAGAGCGCCTGATGCGGTATTTTCTCCTTACGCATCTGTGCG
GTATTTCACACCGCATATGGTGCACTCTCAGTACAATCTGCTCTGATGCCGCATAGTTAAGCCAGTATAC
ACTCCGCTATCGCTACGTGACTGGGTCATGGCTGCGCCCCGACACCCGCCAACACCCGCTGACGCGCCCT
GACGGGCTTGTCTGCTCCCGGCATCCGCTTACAGACAAGCTGTGACCGTCTCCGGGAGCTGCATGTGTCA
GAGGTTTTCACCGTCATCACCGAAACGCGCGAGGCAGCAGATCAATTCGCGCGCGAAGGCGAAGCGGCAT
GCATAATGTGCCTGTCAAATGGACGAAGCAGGGATTCTGCAAACCCTATGCTACTCCGTCAAGCCGTCAA
TTGTCTGATTCGTTACCAATTATGACAACTTGACGGCTACATCATTCACTTTTTCTTCACAACCGGCACG
GAACTCGCTCGGGCTGGCCCCGGTGCATTTTTTAAATACCCGCGAGAAATAGAGTTGATCGTCAAAACCA
ACATTGCGACCGACGGTGGCGATAGGCATCCGGGTGGTGCTCAAAAGCAGCTTCGCCTGGCTGATACGTT
GGTCCTCGCGCCAGCTTAAGACGCTAATCCCTAACTGCTGGCGGAAAAGATGTGACAGACGCGACGGCGA
CAAGCAAACATGCTGTGCGACGCTGGCGATATCAAAATTGCTGTCTGCCAGGTGATCGCTGATGTACTGA
CAAGCCTCGCGTACCCGATTATCCATCGGTGGATGGAGCGACTCGTTAATCGCTTCCATGCGCCGCAGTA
ACAATTGCTCAAGCAGATTTATCGCCAGCAGCTCCGAATAGCGCCCTTCCCCTTGCCCGGCGTTAATGAT
TTGCCCAAACAGGTCGCTGAAATGCGGCTGGTGCGCTTCATCCGGGCGAAAGAACCCCGTATTGGCAAAT
ATTGACGGCCAGTTAAGCCATTCATGCCAGTAGGCGCGCGGACGAAAGTAAACCCACTGGTGATACCATT
CGCGAGCCTCCGGATGACGACCGTAGTGATGAATCTCTCCTGGCGGGAACAGCAAAATATCACCCGGTCG
GCAAACAAATTCTCGTCCCTGATTTTTCACCACCCCCTGACCGCGAATGGTGAGATTGAGAATATAACCT
TTCATTCCCAGCGGTCGGTCGATAAAAAAATCGAGATAACCGTTGGCCTCAATCGGCGTTAAACCCGCCA
CCAGATGGGCATTAAACGAGTATCCCGGCAGCAGGGGATCATTTTGCGCTTCAGCCATACTTTTCATACT
CCCGCCATTCAGAG
