>Addgene plasmid #32464 | pTorPE-GEX-GECO1 | depositor partial sequence | sequence record 37237 | GEX-GECO1
GGTTCTCATCATCATCATCATCATGGTATGGCTAGCATGACTGGTGGACAGCAAATGGGTCGGGATCTGT
ACGACGATGATGATAAGGATCTCGCCACAATGGTCGACTCATCACGTCGTAAGTGGAATAAGACAGGTCA
CGCAGTCAGAGCTATAGGTCGGCTGAGCTCACTCGAGAACGTCTATATCAAGGCCGACGAGCAGAAGAAC
GGCATCAAGGCGAACTTCAAGATCCGCCACAACATCGAGGACGGCGGCGTGCAGCTCGCCTACCACTACC
AGCAGAACACCCCCATCGGCGACGGCCCCGTGCTGCTGCCCGACAACCACTACCTGAGCGTGCAGTCCAT
ACTTTCGAAAGACCCCAACGAGAAGCGTGATCACATGGTCCTGCTGGAGTTCGTGACCGCCGCCGGGATC
ACTCTCGGCATGGACGAGCTGTACAAGGGCGGTACCGGAGGGAGCATGGTGAGCAAGGGCGAGGAGCTGT
TCACCGGGGTGGTGCCCATCCAGGTCGAGCTGGACGGCGACGTAAACGGCCACAAGTTCAGCGTGTCCGG
CGAGGGTGAGGGCGATGCCACCTACGGCAAGCTGACCCTGAAGTTCATCTGCACCACCGGCAAGCTGCCC
GTGCCCTGGCCCACCCTCGTGACCACCCTGTCCTATGGCGTGCAGTGCTTCAGCCGCTACCCCGACCACA
TGAAGCAGCACGACTTCTTCAAGTCCGCCATGCCCGAAGGCTACATCCAGGAGCGCACCATCTTCTTCAA
GGACGACGGCAACTACAAGACCCGCGCCGAGGTGAAGTTCGAGGGCGACACCCTGGTGAACCGCATCGAG
CTGAAGGGCATCGACTTCAAGGAGGACGGCAACATCCTGGGGCACAAGCTGGAGTACAACACGCGTGACC
AACTGACTGAAGAGCAGATCGCAGAACTTAAAGAGGCTTTCTCCCTATTTGACAAGGACGGGGATGGGAC
GATAACAACCAAGGAGCTGGGGACGGTGATGCGGTCTCTGGGGCAGAACCCCACAGAAGCAGAGCTGCAG
GACATGATCAATGAAGTAGATGCCGACGGTGACGGCACAATCGACCTCCCTGAGTTCCAGACAATGATGG
CAAGAAAAATGAATGACACAGACAGTGAAGAGGAAATTAGAGAAGCGTTCCGTGTGTTTGATAAGGACGG
CAATGGCTACATCGGCGCAGCAGAGCTTCGCCACGTGATGACAAACCTTGGAGAGAAGTTAACAGATGAA
GAGGTAGATGAAATGATCAGGGTAGCAGACATCGATGGGGATGGTCAGGTAAACTACGAAGAGTTTGTAC
AAATGATGACAGCGAAGTAG
