>Addgene plasmid #32464 | pTorPE-GEX-GECO1 | addgene partial sequence | sequence record 44979 | pBAD-rev
GCCAGCTTCTACTTCGCTGTCATCATTTGTACAAACTCTTCGTAGTTTACCTGACCATCCCCATCGATGT
CTGCTACCCTGATCATTTCATCTACCTCTTCATCTGTTAACTTCTCTCCAAGGTTTGTCATCACGTGGCG
AAGCTCTGCTGCGCCGATGTAGCCATTGCCGTCCTTATCAAACACACGGAACGCTTCTCTAATTTCCTCT
TCACTGTCTGTGTCATTCATTTTTCTTGCCATCATTGTCTGGAACTCAGGGAGGTCGATTGTGCCGTCAC
CGTCGGCATCTACTTCATTGATCATGTCCTGCAGCTCTGCTTCTGTGGGGTTCTGCCCCAGAGACCGCAT
CACCGTCCCCAGCTCCTTGGTTGTTATCGTCCCATCCCCGTCCTTGTCAAATAGGGAGAAAGCCTCTTTA
AGTTCTGCGATCTGCTCTTCAGTCAGTTGGTCACGCGTGTTGTACTCCAGCTTGTGCCCCAGGATGTTGC
CGTCCTCCTTGAAGTCGATGCCCTTCAGCTCGATGCGGTTCACCAGGGTGTCGCCCTCGAACTTCACCTC
GGCGCGGGTCTTGTAGTTGCCGTCGTCCTTGAAGAAGATGGTGCGCTCCTGGATGTAGCCTTCGGGCATG
GCGGACTTGAAGAAGTCGTGCTGCTTCATGTGGTCGGGGTAGCGGCTGAAGCACTGCACGCCATAGGACA
GGGTGGTCACGAGGGTGGGCCAGGGCACGGGCAGCTTGCCGGTGGTGCAGATGAACTTCAGGGTCAGCTT
GCCGTAGGTGGCATCGCCCTCACCCTCGCCGGACACGCTGAACTTGTGGCCGTTTACGTCGCCGTCCAGC
TCGACCTGGATGGGCACCACCCCGGTGAACAGCTCCTCGCCCTTGCTCACCATGCTCCCTCCG
