>Addgene plasmid #32464 | pTorPE-GEX-GECO1 | addgene partial sequence | sequence record 45267 | pBAD-Fwd
GCTTTTTATCGCAACTCTCTACTGTTTCTCCATACCCGTTTTTTGGGCTAACAGGAGGAATTAACCATGG
GTTTAAAGAGGAGAAAGGTCATGAACAATAACGATCTCTTTCAGGCATCACGTCGGCGTTTTCTGGCACA
ACTCGGCAGCTTAACCGACGCCGGGACGCTGGGGCCGTCATTGTTAACGCCGCGACGTGCGACTGCGGCG
CAAGCGGCGACTGACGCTTCTAGAGGTTCTCATCATCATCATCATCATGGTATGGCTAGCATGACGGGTG
GACAGCAAAAGGGTCGGGATCTGTACGACGATGATGATAAGGATCTCGCCACAATGGTCGACTCATCACG
TCGTAAGTGGAATAAGACAGGTCACGCAGTCAGAGCTATAGGTCGGCTGAGCTCACTCGAGAACGTCTAT
ATCAAGGCCGACGAGCAGAAGAACGGCATCAAGGCGAACTTCAAGATCCGCCACAACATCGAGGACGGCG
GCGTGCAGCTCGCCTACCACTACCAGCAGAACACCCCCATCGGCGACGGCCCCGTGCTGCTGCCCGACAA
CCACTACCTGAGCGTGCAGTCCATACTTTCGAAAGACCCCAACGAGAAGCGTGATCACATGGTCCTGCTG
GAGTTCGTGACCGCCGCCGGGATCACTCTCGGCATGGACGAGCTGTACAAGGGCGGTACCGGAGGGAGCA
TGGTGAGCAAGGGCGAGGAGCTGTTCACCGGGGTGGTGCCCATCCAGGTCGAGCTGGACGGCGACGTAAA
CGGCCACAAGTTCAGCGTGTCCGGCGAGGGTGAGGGCGATGCCACCTACGGCAAGCTGACCCTGAAGTTC
ATCTGCACCACCGGCAAGCTGCCCGTG
